>Addgene plasmid #71384 | pPRIME-dsRed-shscramble | depositor full sequence | sequence record 132433 | pPRIME-dsRed-shscramble sequence 8565 bps
GTCGACGGATCGGGAGATCTCCCGATCCCCTATGGTGCACTCTCAGTACAATCTGCTCTGATGCCGCATA
GTTAAGCCAGTATCTGCTCCCTGCTTGTGTGTTGGAGGTCGCTGAGTAGTGCGCGAGCAAAATTTAAGCT
ACAACAAGGCAAGGCTTGACCGACAATTGCATGAAGAATCTGCTTAGGGTTAGGCGTTTTGCGCTGCTTC
GCGATGTACGGGCCAGATATACGCGTTGACATTGATTATTGACTAGTTATTAATAGTAATCAATTACGGG
GTCATTAGTTCATAGCCCATATATGGAGTTCCGCGTTACATAACTTACGGTAAATGGCCCGCCTGGCTGA
CCGCCCAACGACCCCCGCCCATTGACGTCAATAATGACGTATGTTCCCATAGTAACGCCAATAGGGACTT
TCCATTGACGTCAATGGGTGGAGTATTTACGGTAAACTGCCCACTTGGCAGTACATCAAGTGTATCATAT
GCCAAGTACGCCCCCTATTGACGTCAATGACGGTAAATGGCCCGCCTGGCATTATGCCCAGTACATGACC
TTATGGGACTTTCCTACTTGGCAGTACATCTACGTATTAGTCATCGCTATTACCATGGTGATGCGGTTTT
GGCAGTACATCAATGGGCGTGGATAGCGGTTTGACTCACGGGGATTTCCAAGTCTCCACCCCATTGACGT
CAATGGGAGTTTGTTTTGGCACCAAAATCAACGGGACTTTCCAAAATGTCGTAACAACTCCGCCCCATTG
ACGCAAATGGGCGGTAGGCGTGTACGGTGGGAGGTCTATAGACCAGATCTGAGCCTGGGAGCTCTCTGGC
TAACTAGGGAACCCACTGCTTAAGCCTCAATAAAGCTTGCCTTGAGTGCTTCAAGTAGTGTGTGCCCGTC
TGTTGTGTGACTCTGGTAACTAGAGATCCCTCAGACCCTTTTAGTCAGTGTGGAAAATCTCTAGCAGTGG
CGCCCGAACAGGGACTTGAAAGCGAAAGGGAAACCAGAGGAGCTCTCTCGACGCAGGACTCGGCTTGCTG
AAGCGCGCACGGCAAGAGGCGAGGGGCGGCGACTGGTGAGTACGCCAAAAATTTTGACTAGCGGAGGCTA
GAAGGAGAGAGATGGGTGCGAGAGCGTCAGTATTAAGCGGGGGAGAATTAGATCGCGATGGGAAAAAATT
CGGTTAAGGCCAGGGGGAAAGAAAAAATATAAATAAACATATAGTATGGGCAAGCAGGGAGCTAGAACGA
TTCGCAGTTAATCCTGGCCTGTTAGAAACATCAGAAGGCTGTAGACAAATACTGGGACAGCTACAACCAT
CCCTTCAGACAGGATCAGAAGAACTTAGATCATTATATAATACAGTAGCAACCCTCTATTGTGTGCATCA
AAGGATAGAGATAAAAGACACCAAGGAAGCTTTAGACAAGATAGAGGAAGAGCAAAACAAAAGTAAGACC
ACCGCACAGCAAGCGGCCGGCCGCGCTGATCTTCAGACCTGGAGGAGGAGATATGAGGGACAATTGGAGA
AGTGAATTATATAAATATAAAGTAGTAAAAATTGAACCATTAGGAGTAGCACCCACCAAGGCAAAGAGAA
GAGTGGTGCAGAGAGAAAAAAGAGCAGTGGGAATAGGAGCTTTGTTCCTTGGGTTCTTGGGAGCAGCAGG
AAGCACTATGGGCGCAGCGTCAATGACGCTGACGGTACAGGCCAGACAATTATTGTCTGGTATAGTGCAG
CAGCAGAACAATTTGCTGAGGGCTATTGAGGCGCAACAGCATCTGTTGCAACTCACAGTCTGGGGCATCA
AGCAGCTCCAGGCAAGAATCCTGGCTGTGGAAAGATACCTAAAGGATCAACAGCTCCTGGGGATTTGGGG
TTGCTCTGGAAAACTCATTTGCACCACTGCTGTGCCTTGGAATGCTAGTTGGAGTAATAAATCTCTGGAA
CAGATTTGGAATCACACGACCTGGATGGAGTGGGACAGAGAAATTAACAATTACACAAGCTTAATACACT
CCTTAATTGAAGAATCGCAAAACCAGCAAGAAAAGAATGAACAAGAATTATTGGAATTAGATAAATGGGC
AAGTTTGTGGAATTGGTTTAACATAACAAATTGGCTGTGGTATATAAAATTATTCATAATGATAGTAGGA
GGCTTGGTAGGTTTAAGAATAGTTTTTGCTGTACTTTCTATAGTGAATAGAGTTAGGCAGGGATATTCAC
CATTATCGTTTCAGACCCACCTCCCAACCCCGAGGGGACCCGACAGGCCCGAAGGAATAGAAGAAGAAGG
TGGAGAGAGAGACAGAGACAGATCCATTCGATTAGTGAACGGATCGGCACTGCGTGCGCCAATTCTGCAG
ACAAATGGCAGTATTCATCCACAATTTTAAAAGAAAAGGGGGGATTGGGGGGTACAGTGCAGGGGAAAGA
ATAGTAGACATAATAGCAACAGACATACAAACTAAAGAATTACAAAAACAAATTACAAAAATTCAAAATT
TTCGGGTTTATTACAGGGACAGCAGAGATCCAGTTTGGTTAGTACCGGGCCCGCTCTAGACGTATTACCG
CCATGCATTAGTTATTAATAGTAATCAATTACGGGGTCATTAGTTCATAGCCCATATATGGAGTTCCGCG
TTACATAACTTACGGTAAATGGCCCGCCTGGCTGACCGCCCAACGACCCCCGCCCATTGACGTCAATAAT
GACGTATGTTCCCATAGTAACGCCAATAGGGACTTTCCATTGACGTCAATGGGTGGAGTATTTACGGTAA
ACTGCCCACTTGGCAGTACATCAAGTGTATCATATGCCAAGTACGCCCCCTATTGACGTCAATGACGGTA
AATGGCCCGCCTGGCATTATGCCCAGTACATGACCTTATGGGACTTTCCTACTTGGCAGTACATCTACGT
ATTAGTCATCGCTATTACCATGGTGATGCGGTTTTGGCAGTACATCAATGGGCGTGGATAGCGGTTTGAC
TCACGGGGATTTCCAAGTCTCCACCCCATTGACGTCAATGGGAGTTTGTTTTGGCACCAAAATCAACGGG
ACTTTCCAAAATGTCGTAACAACTCCGCCCCATTGACGCAAATGGGCGGTAGGCGTGTACGGTGGGAGGT
CTATATAAGCAGAGCTGGTTTAGTGAACCGTCAGATCCGCTAGCGCTACCGGGCCTGCAGGATGGACTCC
TCCGAGGACGTCATCAAGGAGTTCATGCGCTTCAAGGTGCGCATGGAGGGCTCCGTGAACGGCCACGAGT
TCGAGATCGAGGGCGAGGGCGAGGGCCGCCCCTACGAGGGCACCCAGACCGCCAAGCTGAAGGTGACCAA
GGGCGGCCCCCTGCCCTTCGCCTGGGACATCCTGTCCCCCCAGTTCCAGTACGGCTCCAAGGTGTACGTG
AAGCACCCCGCCGACATCCCCGACTACAAGAAGCTGTCCTTCCCCGAGGGCTTCAAGTGGGAGCGCGTGA
TGAACTTCGAGGACGGCGGCGTGGTGACCGTGACCCAGGACTCCTCCCTGCAGGACGGCTCCTTCATCTA
CAAGGTGAAGTTCATCGGCGTGAACTTCCCCTCCGACGGCCCCGTAATGCAGAAGAAGACTATGGGCTGG
GAGGCCTCCACCGAGCGCCTGTACCCCCGCGACGGCGTGCTGAAGGGCGAGATCCACAAGGCCCTGAAGC
TGAAGGACGGCGGCCACTACCTGGTGGAGTTCAAGTCCATCTACATGGCCAAGAAGCCCGTGCAGCTGCC
CGGCTACTACTACGTGGACTCCAAGCTGGACATCACCTCCCACAACGAGGACTACACCATCGTGGAGCAG
TACGAGCGCGCCGAGGGCCGCCACCACCTGTTCCTGTAGGCGGCCGCAAGCCTTGTTAAGTGCTCGCTTC
GGCAGCACATATACTATGTTGAATGAGGCTTCAGTACTTTACAGAATCGTTGCCTGCACATCTTGGAAAC
ACTTGCTGGGATTACTTCTTCAGGTTAACCCAACAGAAGGCTCGAGAAGGTATATTGCTGTTGACAGTGA
GCGGCCGCGATTAGGCTGTTATAATAGTGAAGCCACAGATGTATTATAACAGCCTAATCGCGGCTGCCTA
CTGCCTCGGAATTCAAGGGGCTACTTTAGGAGCAATTATCTTGTTTACTAAAACTGAATACCTTGCTATC
TCTTTGATACATTTTTACAAAGCTGAATTAAAATGGTATAAATTAAATCACTTTTTTCAATTGGAAGACT
AATGCGTTTAAACACGCGGCGACGCGTTCGACCGAATAAATACCTGTGACGGAAGATCACTTCGCAGAAT
AAATAAATCCTGGTGTCCCTGTTGATACCGGGAAGCCCTGGGCCAACTTTTGGCGAAAATGAGACGTTGA
TCGGCACGTAAGAGGTTCCAACTTTCACCATAATGAAATAAGATCACTACCGGGCGTATTTTTTGAGTTG
TCGAGATTTTCAGGAGCTAAGGAAGCTAAAATGGAGAAAAAAATCACTGGATATACCACCGTTGATATAT
CCCAATGGCATCGTAAAGAACATTTTGAGGCATTTCAGTCAGTTGCTCAATGTACCTATAACCAGACCGT
TCAGCTGGATATTACGGCCTTTTTAAAGACCGTAAAGAAAAATAAGCACAAGTTTTATCCGGCCTTTATT
CACATTCTTGCCCGCCTGATGAATGCTCATCCGGAATTACGTATGGCAATGAAAGACGGTGAGCTGGTGA
TATGGGATAGTGTTCACCCTTGTTACACCGTTTTCCATGAGCAAACTGAAACGTTTTCATCGCTCTGGAG
TGAATACCACGACGATTTCCGGCAGTTTCTACACATATATTCGCAAGATGTGGCGTGTTACGGTGAAAAC
CTGGCCTATTTCCCTAAAGGGTTTATTGAGAATATGTTTTTCGTCTCAGCCAATCCCTGGGTGAGTTTCA
CCAGTTTTGATTTAAACGTGGCCAATATGGACAACTTCTTCGCCCCCGTTTTCACCATGGGCAAATATTA
TACGCAAGGCGACAAGGTGCTGATGCCGCTGGCGATTCAGGTTCATCATGCCGTTTGTGATGGCTTCCAT
GTCGGCAGAATGCTTAATGAATTACAACAGTACTGCGATGAGTGGCAGGGCGGGGCGTAATTTTTTTAAG
GCAGTTATTGGTGCCCTTAAACGCCTGGTTGCTACGCCTGAATAAGTGATAATAAGCGGATGAATGGCAG
AAATTCGGATCTCGACCGCGTTTGGGCGGTGGCTCCCTGCCACGCGGCTCCGAACAGAAGCTGATCTCCG
AAGAGGATCTGACATGTGTTTAAACCTCGACTTAATTAAGTCGAGGGTCGACGGTATCGATAAGCTCGCT
TCACGAGATCATGTTTAAGGGTTCCGGTTCCACTAGGTACAATTCGATATCAAGCTTATCGATAATCAAC
CTCTGGATTACAAAATTTGTGAAAGATTGACTGGTATTCTTAACTATGTTGCTCCTTTTACGCTATGTGG
ATACGCTGCTTTAATGCCTTTGTATCATGCTATTGCTTCCCGTATGGCTTTCATTTTCTCCTCCTTGTAT
AAATCCTGGTTGCTGTCTCTTTATGAGGAGTTGTGGCCCGTTGTCAGGCAACGTGGCGTGGTGTGCACTG
TGTTTGCTGACGCAACCCCCACTGGTTGGGGCATTGCCACCACCTGTCAGCTCCTTTCCGGGACTTTCGC
TTTCCCCCTCCCTATTGCCACGGCGGAACTCATCGCCGCCTGCCTTGCCCGCTGCTGGACAGGGGCTCGG
CTGTTGGGCACTGACAATTCCGTGGTGTTGTCGGGGAAATCATCGTCCTTTCCTTGGCTGCTCGCCTGTG
TTGCCACCTGGATTCTGCGCGGGACGTCCTTCTGCTACGTCCCTTCGGCCCTCAATCCAGCGGACCTTCC
TTCCCGCGGCCTGCTGCCGGCTCTGCGGCCTCTTCCGCGTCTTCGCCTTCGCCCTCAGACGAGTCGGATC
TCCCTTTGGGCCGCCTCCCCGCATCGATACCGTCGACCTCGATCGAGACCTAGAAAAACATGGAGCAATC
ACAAGTAGCAATACAGCAGCTACCAATGCTGATTGTGCCTGGCTAGAAGCACAAGAGGAGGAGGAGGTGG
GTTTTCCAGTCACACCTCAGGTACCTTTAAGACCAATGACTTACAAGGCAGCTGTAGATCTTAGCCACTT
TTTAAAAGAAAAGGGGGGACTGGAAGGGCTAATTCACTCCCAACGAAGACAAGATATCCTTGATCTGTGG
ATCTACCACACACAAGGCTACTTCCCTGATTGGCAGAACTACACACCAGGGCCAGGGATCAGATATCCAC
TGACCTTTGGATGGTGCTACAAGCTAGTACCAGTTGAGCAAGAGAAGGTAGAAGAAGCCAATGAAGGAGA
GAACACCCGCTTGTTACACCCTGTGAGCCTGCATGGGATGGATGACCCGGAGAGAGAAGTATTAGAGTGG
AGGTTTGACAGCCGCCTAGCATTTCATCACATGGCCCGAGAGCTGCATCCGGACTGTACTGGGTCTCTCT
GGTTAGACCAGATCTGAGCCTGGGAGCTCTCTGGCTAACTAGGGAACCCACTGCTTAAGCCTCAATAAAG
CTTGCCTTGAGTGCTTCAAGTAGTGTGTGCCCGTCTGTTGTGTGACTCTGGTAACTAGAGATCCCTCAGA
CCCTTTTAGTCAGTGTGGAAAATCTCTAGCAGCATGTGAGCAAAAGGCCAGCAAAAGGCCAGGAACCGTA
AAAAGGCCGCGTTGCTGGCGTTTTTCCATAGGCTCCGCCCCCCTGACGAGCATCACAAAAATCGACGCTC
AAGTCAGAGGTGGCGAAACCCGACAGGACTATAAAGATACCAGGCGTTTCCCCCTGGAAGCTCCCTCGTG
CGCTCTCCTGTTCCGACCCTGCCGCTTACCGGATACCTGTCCGCCTTTCTCCCTTCGGGAAGCGTGGCGC
TTTCTCATAGCTCACGCTGTAGGTATCTCAGTTCGGTGTAGGTCGTTCGCTCCAAGCTGGGCTGTGTGCA
CGAACCCCCCGTTCAGCCCGACCGCTGCGCCTTATCCGGTAACTATCGTCTTGAGTCCAACCCGGTAAGA
CACGACTTATCGCCACTGGCAGCAGCCACTGGTAACAGGATTAGCAGAGCGAGGTATGTAGGCGGTGCTA
CAGAGTTCTTGAAGTGGTGGCCTAACTACGGCTACACTAGAAGAACAGTATTTGGTATCTGCGCTCTGCT
GAAGCCAGTTACCTTCGGAAAAAGAGTTGGTAGCTCTTGATCCGGCAAACAAACCACCGCTGGTAGCGGT
GGTTTTTTTGTTTGCAAGCAGCAGATTACGCGCAGAAAAAAAGGATCTCAAGAAGATCCTTTGATCTTTT
CTACGGGGTCTGACGCTCAGTGGAACGAAAACTCACGTTAAGGGATTTTGGTCATGAGATTATCAAAAAG
GATCTTCACCTAGATCCTTTTAAATTAAAAATGAAGTTTTAAATCAATCTAAAGTATATATGAGTAAACT
TGGTCTGACAGTTACCAATGCTTAATCAGTGAGGCACCTATCTCAGCGATCTGTCTATTTCGTTCATCCA
TAGTTGCCTGACTCCCCGTCGTGTAGATAACTACGATACGGGAGGGCTTACCATCTGGCCCCAGTGCTGC
AATGATACCGCGAGACCCACGCTCACCGGCTCCAGATTTATCAGCAATAAACCAGCCAGCCGGAAGGGCC
GAGCGCAGAAGTGGTCCTGCAACTTTATCCGCCTCCATCCAGTCTATTAATTGTTGCCGGGAAGCTAGAG
TAAGTAGTTCGCCAGTTAATAGTTTGCGCAACGTTGTTGCCATTGCTACAGGCATCGTGGTGTCACGCTC
GTCGTTTGGTATGGCTTCATTCAGCTCCGGTTCCCAACGATCAAGGCGAGTTACATGATCCCCCATGTTG
TGCAAAAAAGCGGTTAGCTCCTTCGGTCCTCCGATCGTTGTCAGAAGTAAGTTGGCCGCAGTGTTATCAC
TCATGGTTATGGCAGCACTGCATAATTCTCTTACTGTCATGCCATCCGTAAGATGCTTTTCTGTGACTGG
TGAGTACTCAACCAAGTCATTCTGAGAATAGTGTATGCGGCGACCGAGTTGCTCTTGCCCGGCGTCAATA
CGGGATAATACCGCGCCACATAGCAGAACTTTAAAAGTGCTCATCATTGGAAAACGTTCTTCGGGGCGAA
AACTCTCAAGGATCTTACCGCTGTTGAGATCCAGTTCGATGTAACCCACTCGTGCACCCAACTGATCTTC
AGCATCTTTTACTTTCACCAGCGTTTCTGGGTGAGCAAAAACAGGAAGGCAAAATGCCGCAAAAAAGGGA
ATAAGGGCGACACGGAAATGTTGAATACTCATACTCTTCCTTTTTCAATATTATTGAAGCATTTATCAGG
GTTATTGTCTCATGAGCGGATACATATTTGAATGTATTTAGAAAAATAAACAAATAGGGGTTCCGCGCAC
ATTTCCCCGAAAAGTGCCACCTGAC
Features (pLannotate 1.2.2; 25 found; start..end, strand, type, name):
     31..83      -  misc_feature   bom (fragment): basis of mobility region from pBR322
    238..617     +  enhancer       CMV enhancer: human cytomegalovirus immediate early enhancer
    618..810     +  promoter       CMV promoter (fragment): human cytomegalovirus (CMV) immediate early promoter
    809..976     +  LTR            5' LTR (truncated) (fragment): truncated 5' long terminal repeat (LTR) from HIV-1
   1023..1148    +  misc_feature   HIV-1 Ψ: packaging signal of human immunodeficiency virus type 1
   1132..1468    +  CDS            HIV-1 gag (fragment): gag protein from human immunodeficiency virus 1; gag
   1645..1878    +  misc_feature   RRE: The Rev response element (RRE) of HIV-1 allows for Rev-dependent mRNA export from the nucleus to the cytoplasm.
   2255..2355    +  CDS            Rev (fragment): human immunodeficiency virus 1 (HIV-1) Rev protein; rev; enhances nuclear export of unspliced and incompletely spliced viral mRNAs
   2405..2522    +  misc_feature   cPPT/CTS: central polypurine tract and central termination sequence of HIV-1
   2659..2962    +  enhancer       CMV enhancer: human cytomegalovirus immediate early enhancer
   2963..3166    +  promoter       CMV promoter: human cytomegalovirus (CMV) immediate early promoter
   3212..3889    +  CDS            DsRed-Express: rapidly maturing tetrameric variant of DsRed fluorescent protein (Bevis and Glick, 2002) mammalian codon-optimized
   3939..4032    +  ncRNA          5' miR-30a: sequence upstream of the 71-nt precursor of the human miR-30a microRNA (Zeng et al., 2002) miRNA
   4142..4254    +  ncRNA          3' miR-30a: sequence downstream of the 71-nt precursor of the human miR-30a microRNA (Zeng et al., 2002) miRNA
   4408..4510    +  promoter       cat promoter: promoter of the E. coli cat gene encoding chloramphenicol acetyltransferase
   4511..5170    +  CDS            CmR: chloramphenicol acetyltransferase; cat; confers resistance to chloramphenicol
   5366..5386    -  misc_feature   MCS (fragment): pBluescript multiple cloning site
   5431..5454    +  misc_feature   MCS (fragment): pBluescript multiple cloning site
   5454..6042    +  misc_feature   WPRE: woodchuck hepatitis virus posttranscriptional regulatory element
   6043..6062    +  misc_feature   MCS (fragment): pBluescript multiple cloning site
   6064..6564    +  CDS            nef (fragment): NEF_HV1LA - Experimental evidence at protein level: Swiss-Prot protein existence level 1. Extracellular Nef protein targets CD4(+) T-lymphocytes for apoptosis by interacting with CXCR4 surface receptors. From Human immunodeficiency virus type 1 group M subtype B (isolate Lai) (HIV-1).
   6571..6751    +  LTR            5' LTR (truncated): truncated 5' long terminal repeat (LTR) from HIV-1
   6813..7401    -  rep_origin     ori: high-copy-number ColE1/pMB1/pBR322/pUC origin of replication
   7572..8432    -  CDS            AmpR: β-lactamase; bla; confers resistance to ampicillin, carbenicillin, and related antibiotics
   8433..8537    -  promoter       AmpR promoter: bla
