[The description below was written by a language model from this plasmid's Addgene catalogue record and pLannotate feature annotations shown in this document.]
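Description:
pPRIME-dsRed-shscramble is a lentiviral RNAi vector of about 8.6 kb built on a pUC-type backbone and derived from the PRIME (polymerase II-driven, microRNA-based) system, specifically from the pPRIME-CMV-dsRed-FF3 parent. It is propagated in E. coli from a high-copy ColE1/pUC origin and selected with ampicillin through a bla cassette. A chloramphenicol acetyltransferase gene with its own cat promoter is also present inside the viral cassette, but the record notes that ampicillin alone is sufficient.

The transfer-vector portion begins with a CMV enhancer/promoter fused to a truncated HIV-1 5' LTR, which drives production of the genomic RNA in packaging cells. This is followed by the Ψ packaging signal with a gag fragment, the RRE for Rev-dependent nuclear export, and the cPPT/CTS. Downstream, an internal CMV enhancer/promoter transcribes a single Pol II message encoding DsRed-Express, with the hairpin embedded between the 5' and 3' flanking sequences of human miR-30a in the 3' untranslated region. Cellular microRNA processing machinery excises the hairpin from this transcript, so red fluorescence marks the cells that express the shRNA. Here the hairpin is a scrambled, non-targeting sequence, placed between retained EcoRI and XhoI sites. A WPRE, which enhances transcript expression, follows the cassette, and a nef fragment and a truncated LTR close the 3' end of the viral unit.

The construct expresses dsRed and the scramble shRNA in eukaryotic cells, by transfection or after lentiviral packaging. A scrambled hairpin of this kind normally serves as the negative control for gene-specific knockdown vectors from the same series; the associated study concerns GABA and histamine cotransmission in wakefulness.
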