Addgene plasmid #71384: pPRIME-dsRed-shscramble
Purpose: Expresses dsRed and scramble shRNA under the control of the CMV promoter in eukaryotic cells
Depositing lab: William Wisden. Depositing organization: Imperial College London. Publication: Wakefulness Is Governed by GABA and Histamine Cotransmission. Yu X, Ye Z, Houston CM, Zecharia AY, Ma Y, Zhang Z, Uygun DS, Parker S, Vyssotski AL, Yustos R, Franks NP, Brickley SG, Wisden W. Neuron. 2015 Jun 17. pii: S0896-6273(15)00516-4. doi: 10.1016/j.neuron.2015.06.003. PubMed 26094607.
Backbone
  Vector backbone: pUC
  Total vector size (bp): 8564
  Vector type: Mammalian Expression, Lentiviral, RNAi
Growth in bacteria
  Bacterial resistance: Ampicillin, 100 μg/mL
  Growth temperature: 37°C
  Growth strain: NEB Stable
  Growth instructions: Plasmid has both Ampicllin and Chloramphenicol resistance, but you only need to grow it in Ampicillin; no need to use Chloramphenicol as well
  Copy number: High Copy
Gene/Insert
  Gene/Insert name: CMV promoter-dsRed-mir30-shscramble
  Species: Synthetic; Discosoma coral
  Insert size (bp): 4000
  Promoter: CMV enhancer/promoter
  Cloning method: Restriction Enzyme; 5′ cloning site EcoR1 (not destroyed); 3′ cloning site XhoI (not destroyed)
  Sequencing primers: 5′ ATCAACGTCTCATTTTCGCCAAAAGTT; 3′ GAAGTGATCTTCCGTCACAGG
Resource information
  A portion of this plasmid was derived from a plasmid made by: this plasmid is modified from the pRIME system. See: Stegmeier, F., Hu, G., Rickles, R.J., Hannon, G.J., and Elledge, S.J. (2005). A lentiviral microRNA-based system for single-copy polymerase II-regulated RNA interference in mammalian cells. Proc. Natl. Acad. Sci. USA 102, 13212–13217 We used The pPRIME-CMV-dsRed-FF3 vector, a gift from Stephen Elledge (Addgene plasmid 11664) to make pPRIME-dsRed-scramble
Terms and licenses: Academic/Nonprofit Terms; Industry Terms: Not Available to Industry
Depositor comments: this plasmid is modified from the pRIME system. See: Stegmeier, F., Hu, G., Rickles, R.J., Hannon, G.J., and Elledge, S.J. (2005). A lentiviral microRNA-based system for single-copy polymerase II-regulated RNA interference in mammalian cells. Proc. Natl. Acad. Sci. USA 102, 13212–13217 We used The pPRIME-CMV-dsRed-FF3 vector, a gift from Stephen Elledge (Addgene plasmid 11664) to make pPRIME-dsRed-scramble
How to cite: pPRIME-dsRed-shscramble was a gift from William Wisden (Addgene plasmid # 71384 ; http://n2t.net/addgene:71384 ; RRID:Addgene_71384)
