>Addgene plasmid #71384 | pPRIME-dsRed-shscramble | addgene partial sequence | sequence record 132431 | mCherry-F 5'-ccccgtaatgcagaagaaga-3'
CCCGCGACGGCGTGCTGAAGGGCGAGATCCACAAGGCCCTGAAGCTGAAGGACGGCGGCCACTACCTGGT
GGAGTTCAAGTCCATCTACATGGCCAAGAAGCCCGTGCAGCTGCCCGGCTACTACTACGTGGACTCCAAG
CTGGACATCACCTCCCACAACGAGGACTACACCATCGTGGAGCAGTACGAGCGCGCCGAGGGCCGCCACC
ACCTGTTCCTGTAGGCGGCCGCAAGCCTTGTTAAGTGCTCGCTTCGGCAGCACATATACTATGTTGAATG
AGGCTTCAGTACTTTACAGAATCGTTGCCTGCACATCTTGGAAACACTTGCTGGGATTACTTCTTCAGGT
TAACCCAACAGAAGGCTCGAGAAGGTATATTGCTGTTGACAGTGAGCGGCCGCGATTAGGCTGTTATAAT
AGTGAAGCCACAGATGTATTATAACAGCCTAATCGCGGCTGCCTACTGCCTCGGAATTCAAGGGGCTACT
TTAGGAGCAATTATCTTGTTTACTAAAACTGAATACCTTGCTATCTCTTTGATACATTTTTACAAAGCTG
AATTAAAATGGTATAAATTAAATCACTTTTTTCAATTGGAAGACTAATGCGTTTAAACACGCGGCGACGC
GTTCGACCGAATAAATACCTGTGACGGAAGATCACTTCGCAGAATAAATAAATCCTGGTGTCCCTGTTGA
TACCGGGAAGCCCTGGGCCAACTTTTGGCGAA
