>Addgene plasmid #71384 | pPRIME-dsRed-shscramble | addgene partial sequence | sequence record 132481 | CAT-R 5'-GCAACTGACTGAAATGCCTC-3'
CAGTGATTTTTTTCTCCATTTTAGCTTCCTTAGCTCCTGAAAATCTCGACAACTCAAAAAATACGCCCGG
TAGTGATCTTATTTCATTATGGTGAAAGTTGGAACCTCTTACGTGCCGATCAACGTCTCATTTTCGCCAA
AAGTTGGCCCAGGGCTTCCCGGTATCAACAGGGACACCAGGATTTATTTATTCTGCGAAGTGATCTTCCG
TCACAGGTATTTATTCGGTCGAACGCGTCGCCGCGTGTTTAAACGCATTAGTCTTCCAATTGAAAAAAGT
GATTTAATTTATACCATTTTAATTCAGCTTTGTAAAAATGTATCAAAGAGATAGCAAGGTATTCAGTTTT
AGTAAACAAGATAATTGCTCCTAAAGTAGCCCCTTGAATTCCGAGGCAGTAGGCAGCCGCGATTAGGCTG
TTATAATACATCTGTGGCTTCACTATTATAACAGCCTAATCGCGGCCGCTCACTGTCAACAGCAATATAC
CTTCTCGAGCCTTCTGTTGGGTTAACCTGAAGAAGTAATCCCAGCAAGTGTTTCCAAGATGTGCAGGCAA
CGATTCTGTAAAGTACTGAAGCCTCATTCAACATAGTATATGTGCTGCCGAAGCGAGCACTTAACAAGGC
TTGCGGCCGCCTACAGGAACAGGTGGTGGCGGCCCTCGGC
